Addgene plasmid #156419: pCAGGS-SARS2-S-G614 (NC-flag)
Purpose: Mammalian expression of SARS-CoV-2 S protein (D614) with the flag tag at N- and C-termini. Pseudotypes onto the MLV vector but not efficiently to VSV or lentiviral vectors.
Depositing lab: Hyeryun Choe & Michael Farzan. Depositing organization: UF Scripps Biomedical Research. Publication: SARS-CoV-2 spike-protein D614G mutation increases virion spike density and infectivity. Zhang L, Jackson CB, Mou H, Ojha A, Peng H, Quinlan BD, Rangarajan ES, Pan A, Vanderheiden A, Suthar MS, Li W, Izard T, Rader C, Farzan M, Choe H. Nat Commun. 2020 Nov 26;11(1):6013. doi: 10.1038/s41467-020-19808-4. PubMed 33243994.
Backbone
  Vector backbone: pCAGGS
  Vector type: Mammalian Expression
Growth in bacteria
  Bacterial resistance: Ampicillin, 100 μg/mL
  Growth temperature: 37°C
  Growth strain: DH5alpha
  Copy number: High Copy
Gene/Insert
  Gene/Insert name: SARS-CoV-2 S protein
  Species: SARS CoV2
  Insert size (bp): 3900
  Mutation: D614G
  Entrez Gene: S (a.k.a. GU280_gp02, spike glycoprotein)
  Promoter: CMV
  Tag / fusion protein: Flag (N terminal on insert); Flag (C terminal on insert)
  Cloning method: Restriction Enzyme; 5′ cloning site EcoRI (not destroyed); 3′ cloning site SbfI (not destroyed)
  Sequencing primers: 5′ CMV-F
Terms and licenses: Academic/Nonprofit Terms; Industry Terms: Not Available to Industry
Depositor comments: Pseudotypes onto the MLV vector but not efficiently to VSV or lentiviral vectors
How to cite: pCAGGS-SARS2-S-G614 (NC-flag) was a gift from Hyeryun Choe & Michael Farzan (Addgene plasmid # 156419 ; http://n2t.net/addgene:156419 ; RRID:Addgene_156419)
