[The description below was written by a language model from this plasmid's Addgene catalogue record and pLannotate feature annotations shown in this document.]
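Description:
pCAGGS-SARS2-S-G614 (NC-flag) is a mammalian expression plasmid built on the pCAGGS backbone for transient production of the SARS-CoV-2 spike (S) glycoprotein. It is maintained in E. coli through a high-copy ColE1/pUC-type origin and selected with ampicillin via the β-lactamase gene. The backbone also carries leftover lac promoter/operator and lacI fragments, plus an SV40 origin that can support episomal replication in cells expressing large T antigen. No mammalian selection marker is annotated.

The catalogue lists the promoter as CMV, but both feature tables show the composite CAG arrangement typical of pCAGGS: the CMV immediate-early enhancer, the chicken β-actin promoter and a chimeric β-actin/β-globin intron, with a rabbit β-globin polyadenylation signal terminating the transcript. The roughly 3.9 kb spike insert was cloned between EcoRI and SbfI sites. The record describes FLAG epitopes at both termini. Only the C-terminal FLAG, just downstream of the S coding region, is annotated as a separate feature, so the N-terminal tag is not resolved in the tables.

The name and mutation field specify the D614G substitution, whereas the purpose line says "D614". This inconsistency lies within the record, and the G614 designation appears to be the intended one. The depositor sequence (8,616 nt) and the repository's sequencing result (8,624 nt) give the same feature layout, with a small length difference in the intron region.

The plasmid is used to express tagged spike for detection and to pseudotype MLV-based retroviral particles. The depositors note that it does not pseudotype efficiently onto VSV or lentiviral vectors. The associated work examined how D614G affects virion spike density and infectivity.
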