Features (pLannotate 1.2.2; 18 found; start..end, strand, type, name):
      4..383     +  enhancer       CMV enhancer: human cytomegalovirus immediate early enhancer
    386..661     +  promoter       chicken β-actin promoter: No description available
    662..1674    +  intron         chimeric intron: chimera between introns from chicken β-actin and rabbit β-globin
   1672..1728    +  CDS            HBB (fragment): HBB_LEPEU - Experimental evidence at protein level: Swiss-Prot protein existence level 1. Involved in oxygen transport from the lung to the various peripheral tissues. From Lepus europaeus (European hare).
   1738..5580    +  CDS            S: SPIKE_SARS2 - Experimental evidence at protein level: Swiss-Prot protein existence level 1. [Spike glycoprotein]: May down-regulate host tetherin (BST2) by lysosomal degradation, thereby counteracting its antiviral activity. From Severe acute respiratory syndrome coronavirus 2 (2019-nCoV) (SARS-CoV-2).
   5587..5610    +  CDS            FLAG: FLAG® epitope tag, followed by an enterokinase cleavage site
   5703..5758    +  polyA_signal   β-globin poly(A) signal: rabbit β-globin polyadenylation signal (Gil and Proudfoot, 1987)
   6143..6159    -  protein_bind   lac operator: The lac repressor binds to the lac operator to inhibit transcription in E. coli. This inhibition can be relieved by adding lactose or isopropyl-β-D-thiogalactopyranoside (IPTG). lac repressor encoded by lacI
   6167..6197    -  promoter       lac promoter: promoter for the E. coli lac operon
   6212..6233    -  protein_bind   CAP binding site: CAP binding activates transcription in the presence of cAMP. E. coli catabolite activator protein
   6246..6285    -  CDS            lacI (fragment): lac repressor; lacI; The lac repressor binds to the lac operator to inhibit transcription in E. coli. This inhibition can be relieved by adding lactose or isopropyl-β-D-thiogalactopyranoside (IPTG).
   6292..6314    +  promoter       SV40 promoter (fragment): SV40 enhancer and early promoter
   6338..6473    +  rep_origin     SV40 ori: SV40 origin of replication
   6493..6627    +  polyA_signal   SV40 poly(A) signal: SV40 polyadenylation signal
   6629..6683    -  CDS            lacI (fragment): lac repressor; lacI; The lac repressor binds to the lac operator to inhibit transcription in E. coli. This inhibition can be relieved by adding lactose or isopropyl-β-D-thiogalactopyranoside (IPTG).
   6866..7454    -  rep_origin     ori: high-copy-number ColE1/pMB1/pBR322/pUC origin of replication
   7625..8485    -  CDS            AmpR: β-lactamase; bla; confers resistance to ampicillin, carbenicillin, and related antibiotics
   8486..8590    -  promoter       AmpR promoter: bla
>Addgene plasmid #156419 | pCAGGS-SARS2-S-G614 (NC-flag) | depositor full sequence | sequence record 301939 | pCAGGS-SARS2-S-G614 (NC-flag) sequence 8616 bps
GTCGACATTGATTATTGACTAGTTATTAATAGTAATCAATTACGGGGTCATTAGTTCATAGCCCATATAT
GGAGTTCCGCGTTACATAACTTACGGTAAATGGCCCGCCTGGCTGACCGCCCAACGACCCCCGCCCATTG
ACGTCAATAATGACGTATGTTCCCATAGTAACGCCAATAGGGACTTTCCATTGACGTCAATGGGTGGACT
ATTTACGGTAAACTGCCCACTTGGCAGTACATCAAGTGTATCATATGCCAAGTACGCCCCCTATTGACGT
CAATGACGGTAAATGGCCCGCCTGGCATTATGCCCAGTACATGACCTTATGGGACTTTCCTACTTGGCAG
TACATCTACGTATTAGTCATCGCTATTACCATGGGTCGAGGTGAGCCCCACGTTCTGCTTCACTCTCCCC
ATCTCCCCCCCCTCCCCACCCCCAATTTTGTATTTATTTATTTTTTAATTATTTTGTGCAGCGATGGGGG
CGGGGGGGGGGGGGGCGCGCGCCAGGCGGGGCGGGGCGGGGCGAGGGGCGGGGCGGGGCGAGGCGGAGAG
GTGCGGCGGCAGCCAATCAGAGCGGCGCGCTCCGAAAGTTTCCTTTTATGGCGAGGCGGCGGCGGCGGCG
GCCCTATAAAAAGCGAAGCGCGCGGCGGGCGGGAGTCGCTGCGTTGCCTTCGCCCCGTGCCCCGCTCCGC
GCCGCCTCGCGCCGCCCGCCCCGGCTCTGACTGACCGCGTTACTCCCACAGGTGAGCGGGCGGGACGGCC
CTTCTCCTCCGGGCTGTAATTAGCGCTTGGTTTAATGACGGCTCGTTTCTTTTCTGTGGCTGCGTGAAAG
CCTTAAAGGGCTCCGGGAGGGCCCTTTGTGCGGGGGGGAGCGGCTCGGGGGGTGCGTGCGTGTGTGTGTG
CGTGGGGAGCGCCGCGTGCGGCCCGCGCTGCCCGGCGGCTGTGAGCGCTGCGGGCGCGGCGCGGGGCTTT
GTGCGCTCCGCGTGTGCGCGAGGGGAGCGCGGCCGGGGGCGGTGCCCCGCGGTGCGGGGGGGCTGCGAGG
GGAACAAAGGCTGCGTGCGGGGTGTGTGCGTGGGGGGGTGAGCAGGGGGTGTGGGCGCGGCGGTCGGGCT
GTAACCCCCCCCTGCACCCCCCTCCCCGAGTTGCTGAGCACGGCCCGGCTTCGGGTGCGGGGCTCCGTGC
GGGGCGTGGCGCGGGGCTCGCCGTGCCGGGCGGGGGGTGGCGGCAGGTGGGGGTGCCGGGCGGGGCGGGG
CCGCCTCGGGCCGGGGAGGGCTCGGGGGAGGGGCGCGGCGGCCCCGGAGCGCCGGCGGCTGTCGAGGCGC
GGCGAGCCGCAGCCATTGCCTTTTATGGTAATCGTGCGAGAGGGCGCAGGGACTTCCTTTGTCCCAAATC
TGGCGGAGCCGAAATCTGGGAGGCGCCGCCGCACCCCCTCTAGCGGGCGCGGGCGAAGCGGTGCGGCGCC
GGCAGGAAGGAAATGGGCGGGGAGGGCCTTCGTGCGTCGCCGCGCCGCCGTCCCCTTCTCCATCTCCAGC
CTCGGGGCTGCCGCAGGGGGACGGCTGCCTTCGGGGGGGACGGGGCAGGGCGGGGTTCGGCTTCTGGCGT
GTGACCGGCGGCTCTAGCTAGAGCCTCTGCTAACCATGTTCATGCCTTCTTCTTTTTCCTACAGCTCCTG
GGCAACGTGCTGGTTATTGTGCTGTCTCATCATTTTGGCAAAGAATTCGCCGCCACCATGTTTGTGTTCC
TGGTCCTGCTCCCACTGGTTTCCAGCCAATGTGATTACAAGGATGACGATGACAAGGTTAACCTCACAAC
CCGCACCCAGCTGCCTCCCGCCTATACCAACAGTTTTACTCGGGGAGTGTATTACCCTGACAAAGTTTTC
AGGAGCTCAGTTCTGCACTCAACCCAGGATCTCTTTCTGCCTTTTTTTTCCAACGTGACTTGGTTCCATG
CAATTCACGTTTCCGGGACCAACGGCACCAAAAGGTTCGATAACCCCGTGCTGCCCTTTAACGACGGCGT
CTATTTCGCAAGCACTGAGAAAAGCAATATCATCAGGGGCTGGATTTTTGGGACAACCTTGGATAGCAAG
ACCCAGTCACTGCTGATCGTTAATAATGCAACCAATGTGGTGATCAAAGTGTGCGAATTTCAGTTTTGCA
ATGACCCCTTTCTGGGCGTCTACTATCATAAAAACAATAAATCTTGGATGGAGTCTGAGTTTAGGGTGTA
TTCTAGCGCGAATAATTGTACCTTTGAATATGTATCACAACCATTTCTCATGGATCTCGAAGGCAAACAA
GGCAATTTCAAAAACTTGAGAGAGTTCGTCTTCAAAAACATCGATGGATATTTTAAAATATACAGCAAAC
ATACCCCAATAAACCTGGTCCGCGACCTCCCTCAGGGTTTCAGCGCCCTCGAGCCTCTCGTCGATCTTCC
TATCGGGATCAACATCACAAGATTTCAAACCTTGCTGGCTCTTCATCGATCCTACCTGACCCCTGGCGAT
TCCTCTTCCGGGTGGACCGCCGGCGCCGCTGCCTATTATGTGGGGTATCTGCAACCTCGCACGTTTCTCC
TCAAGTATAATGAGAATGGAACTATCACCGATGCGGTAGACTGTGCGTTGGACCCACTCTCTGAGACCAA
GTGCACTTTGAAGTCCTTTACCGTTGAAAAGGGGATCTATCAGACATCCAATTTTAGAGTCCAACCCACG
GAATCCATCGTTCGGTTCCCCAATATCACAAATCTCTGCCCTTTCGGAGAGGTATTCAACGCAACTCGCT
TCGCTTCTGTGTATGCGTGGAACAGAAAACGCATCTCCAACTGCGTCGCTGATTACTCTGTTCTGTATAA
CTCCGCCTCCTTTAGCACCTTCAAGTGTTACGGCGTCAGCCCCACAAAGCTCAACGACTTGTGTTTCACT
AACGTCTACGCCGACTCCTTCGTGATCCGGGGGGACGAAGTTCGGCAGATTGCGCCTGGACAGACTGGTA
AAATCGCTGACTATAACTATAAGCTCCCAGATGACTTTACCGGCTGTGTGATTGCTTGGAACTCTAATAA
TCTCGACAGCAAAGTTGGAGGCAACTATAATTATCTCTACCGGTTGTTTCGGAAGAGCAATCTCAAGCCA
TTCGAGAGAGACATAAGCACGGAGATCTACCAAGCCGGCTCCACTCCATGCAATGGGGTTGAAGGCTTTA
ATTGTTATTTTCCCCTCCAATCCTATGGTTTTCAACCGACTAATGGAGTCGGGTATCAACCCTACAGGGT
TGTCGTCTTGAGCTTCGAGCTCTTGCACGCTCCTGCTACGGTGTGTGGTCCGAAAAAATCAACAAACCTC
GTCAAAAACAAATGTGTGAATTTTAACTTTAACGGACTGACTGGCACCGGGGTGCTGACTGAGAGCAATA
AGAAGTTTCTTCCATTTCAACAATTCGGTCGGGATATCGCGGACACCACTGATGCTGTGCGCGATCCGCA
AACCTTGGAGATCTTGGACATAACTCCGTGCAGCTTCGGAGGCGTCTCTGTTATCACCCCTGGAACGAAT
ACATCTAACCAAGTTGCGGTCCTTTATCAGGGTGTTAATTGCACAGAAGTACCCGTCGCGATACATGCGG
ATCAGCTGACCCCTACTTGGCGGGTCTACTCAACCGGCTCTAATGTGTTTCAAACTCGGGCGGGATGTTT
GATCGGAGCTGAGCACGTGAATAACTCTTATGAATGCGATATACCAATCGGCGCAGGGATTTGCGCATCT
TACCAAACCCAAACCAACTCTCCTCGGCGGGCTCGCTCCGTCGCATCCCAATCCATTATCGCCTATACCA
TGAGTCTCGGAGCTGAGAACTCTGTCGCTTACAGCAACAATTCTATAGCCATCCCAACCAACTTCACGAT
TAGCGTTACAACAGAGATACTCCCCGTCAGCATGACGAAAACTTCCGTTGATTGTACGATGTATATCTGT
GGGGATTCTACAGAGTGTAGCAATCTGCTGTTGCAGTATGGCTCCTTCTGTACCCAATTGAATCGGGCAC
TCACCGGCATCGCTGTGGAACAAGACAAAAATACGCAAGAAGTTTTCGCACAGGTGAAGCAAATCTACAA
GACGCCTCCAATCAAAGACTTTGGCGGATTCAATTTTTCTCAGATTCTGCCTGATCCCTCAAAGCCCAGC
AAAAGAAGCTTCATCGAGGACCTGCTCTTCAACAAGGTCACTCTCGCAGATGCCGGGTTCATCAAACAAT
ATGGAGATTGCTTGGGCGACATTGCTGCGCGGGATCTTATTTGTGCTCAAAAGTTCAATGGGCTGACCGT
CCTGCCGCCCCTCTTGACCGATGAAATGATTGCTCAATACACCTCCGCGTTGCTCGCGGGAACTATCACT
TCCGGCTGGACCTTCGGCGCCGGCGCTGCCCTCCAGATACCGTTTGCCATGCAAATGGCCTACAGATTCA
ACGGCATCGGAGTCACACAGAATGTCCTGTACGAAAATCAAAAATTGATAGCCAATCAGTTTAATTCTGC
AATCGGCAAAATACAAGACTCCCTGTCCTCTACTGCCTCCGCACTTGGGAAATTGCAAGACGTCGTGAAC
CAAAACGCACAGGCCCTTAACACTCTGGTGAAACAGTTGAGCTCCAACTTCGGCGCTATAAGCTCCGTCT
TGAACGATATACTCTCTCGCCTGGACAAAGTCGAGGCTGAAGTCCAGATCGACAGATTGATAACAGGCAG
GCTTCAATCCCTGCAAACCTACGTCACGCAGCAGCTGATCAGAGCCGCAGAGATCAGGGCTTCCGCAAAT
CTTGCTGCAACAAAAATGTCCGAATGCGTCTTGGGCCAATCAAAGCGCGTCGATTTCTGTGGAAAGGGCT
ACCATCTCATGAGCTTTCCCCAAAGCGCCCCGCACGGCGTGGTTTTTCTCCACGTCACCTACGTCCCCGC
TCAAGAGAAGAACTTTACAACCGCTCCTGCAATTTGCCATGATGGGAAAGCGCACTTTCCTCGCGAAGGC
GTCTTTGTCTCCAATGGCACACATTGGTTTGTTACTCAACGGAACTTTTATGAACCACAAATCATTACCA
CGGACAACACGTTCGTGTCCGGCAACTGTGACGTTGTCATCGGAATTGTTAACAACACGGTTTACGATCC
TCTGCAACCCGAGCTTGACTCCTTTAAGGAAGAACTGGACAAGTACTTCAAAAATCACACCTCACCGGAT
GTGGACTTGGGCGATATCTCTGGCATAAATGCGTCAGTCGTGAACATTCAAAAGGAAATTGATCGACTCA
ACGAGGTCGCAAAGAATCTTAATGAATCCCTGATAGATCTGCAGGAGTTGGGGAAGTACGAGCAGTATAT
AAAGTGGCCTTGGTATATATGGCTTGGCTTTATCGCCGGCCTCATTGCAATCGTGATGGTCACCATCATG
CTGTGCTGCATGACCTCATGTTGCTCCTGTCTTAAGGGGTGCTGCTCCTGCGGTTCCTGTTGCAAATTTG
ACGAGGACGACAGCGAACCGGTGCTTAAGGGTGTGAAGCTGCATTACACCGGAGGCGATTACAAGGATGA
CGATGACAAGTGACGGCCGCCTGCAGGTTAATTAAGATCTTTTTCCCTCTGCCAAAAATTATGGGGACAT
CATGAAGCCCCTTGAGCATCTGACTTCTGGCTAATAAAGGAAATTTATTTTCATTGCAATAGTGTGTTGG
AATTTTTTGTGTCTCTCACTCGGAAGGACATATGGGAGGGCAAATCATTTAAAACATCAGAATGAGTATT
TGGTTTAGAGTTTGGCAACATATGCCCATATGCTGGCTGCCATGAACAAAGGTTGGCTATAAAGAGGTCA
TCAGTATATGAAACAGCCCCCTGCTGTCCATTCCTTATTCCATAGAAAAGCCTTGACTTGAGGTTAGATT
TTTTTTATATTTTGTTTTGTGTTATTTTTTTCTTTAACATCCCTAAAATTTTCCTTACATGTTTTACTAG
CCAGATTTTTCCTCCTCTCCTGACTACTCCCAGTCATAGCTGTCCCTCTTCTCTTATGGAGATCCCTCGA
CCTGCAGCCCAAGCTTGGCGTAATCATGGTCATAGCTGTTTCCTGTGTGAAATTGTTATCCGCTCACAAT
TCCACACAACATACGAGCCGGAAGCATAAAGTGTAAAGCCTGGGGTGCCTAATGAGTGAGCTAACTCACA
TTAATTGCGTTGCGCTCACTGCCCGCTTTCCAGTCGGGAAACCTGTCGTGCCAGCGGATCCGCATCTCAA
TTAGTCAGCAACCATAGTCCCGCCCCTAACTCCGCCCATCCCGCCCCTAACTCCGCCCAGTTCCGCCCAT
TCTCCGCCCCATGGCTGACTAATTTTTTTTATTTATGCAGAGGCCGAGGCCGCCTCGGCCTCTGAGCTAT
TCCAGAAGTAGTGAGGAGGCTTTTTTGGAGGCCTAGGCTTTTGCAAAAAGCTAACTTGTTTATTGCAGCT
TATAATGGTTACAAATAAAGCAATAGCATCACAAATTTCACAAATAAAGCATTTTTTTCACTGCATTCTA
GTTGTGGTTTGTCCAAACTCATCAATGTATCTTATCATGTCTGGATCCGCTGCATTAATGAATCGGCCAA
CGCGCGGGGAGAGGCGGTTTGCGTATTGGGCGCTCTTCCGCTTCCTCGCTCACTGACTCGCTGCGCTCGG
TCGTTCGGCTGCGGCGAGCGGTATCAGCTCACTCAAAGGCGGTAATACGGTTATCCACAGAATCAGGGGA
TAACGCAGGAAAGAACATGTGAGCAAAAGGCCAGCAAAAGGCCAGGAACCGTAAAAAGGCCGCGTTGCTG
GCGTTTTTCCATAGGCTCCGCCCCCCTGACGAGCATCACAAAAATCGACGCTCAAGTCAGAGGTGGCGAA
ACCCGACAGGACTATAAAGATACCAGGCGTTTCCCCCTGGAAGCTCCCTCGTGCGCTCTCCTGTTCCGAC
CCTGCCGCTTACCGGATACCTGTCCGCCTTTCTCCCTTCGGGAAGCGTGGCGCTTTCTCAATGCTCACGC
TGTAGGTATCTCAGTTCGGTGTAGGTCGTTCGCTCCAAGCTGGGCTGTGTGCACGAACCCCCCGTTCAGC
CCGACCGCTGCGCCTTATCCGGTAACTATCGTCTTGAGTCCAACCCGGTAAGACACGACTTATCGCCACT
GGCAGCAGCCACTGGTAACAGGATTAGCAGAGCGAGGTATGTAGGCGGTGCTACAGAGTTCTTGAAGTGG
TGGCCTAACTACGGCTACACTAGAAGGACAGTATTTGGTATCTGCGCTCTGCTGAAGCCAGTTACCTTCG
GAAAAAGAGTTGGTAGCTCTTGATCCGGCAAACAAACCACCGCTGGTAGCGGTGGTTTTTTTGTTTGCAA
GCAGCAGATTACGCGCAGAAAAAAAGGATCTCAAGAAGATCCTTTGATCTTTTCTACGGGGTCTGACGCT
CAGTGGAACGAAAACTCACGTTAAGGGATTTTGGTCATGAGATTATCAAAAAGGATCTTCACCTAGATCC
TTTTAAATTAAAAATGAAGTTTTAAATCAATCTAAAGTATATATGAGTAAACTTGGTCTGACAGTTACCA
ATGCTTAATCAGTGAGGCACCTATCTCAGCGATCTGTCTATTTCGTTCATCCATAGTTGCCTGACTCCCC
GTCGTGTAGATAACTACGATACGGGAGGGCTTACCATCTGGCCCCAGTGCTGCAATGATACCGCGAGACC
CACGCTCACCGGCTCCAGATTTATCAGCAATAAACCAGCCAGCCGGAAGGGCCGAGCGCAGAAGTGGTCC
TGCAACTTTATCCGCCTCCATCCAGTCTATTAATTGTTGCCGGGAAGCTAGAGTAAGTAGTTCGCCAGTT
AATAGTTTGCGCAACGTTGTTGCCATTGCTACAGGCATCGTGGTGTCACGCTCGTCGTTTGGTATGGCTT
CATTCAGCTCCGGTTCCCAACGATCAAGGCGAGTTACATGATCCCCCATGTTGTGCAAAAAAGCGGTTAG
CTCCTTCGGTCCTCCGATCGTTGTCAGAAGTAAGTTGGCCGCAGTGTTATCACTCATGGTTATGGCAGCA
CTGCATAATTCTCTTACTGTCATGCCATCCGTAAGATGCTTTTCTGTGACTGGTGAGTACTCAACCAAGT
CATTCTGAGAATAGTGTATGCGGCGACCGAGTTGCTCTTGCCCGGCGTCAATACGGGATAATACCGCGCC
ACATAGCAGAACTTTAAAAGTGCTCATCATTGGAAAACGTTCTTCGGGGCGAAAACTCTCAAGGATCTTA
CCGCTGTTGAGATCCAGTTCGATGTAACCCACTCGTGCACCCAACTGATCTTCAGCATCTTTTACTTTCA
CCAGCGTTTCTGGGTGAGCAAAAACAGGAAGGCAAAATGCCGCAAAAAAGGGAATAAGGGCGACACGGAA
ATGTTGAATACTCATACTCTTCCTTTTTCAATATTATTGAAGCATTTATCAGGGTTATTGTCTCATGAGC
GGATACATATTTGAATGTATTTAGAAAAATAAACAAATAGGGGTTCCGCGCACATTTCCCCGAAAAGTGC
CACCTG
