Features (pLannotate 1.2.2; 18 found; start..end, strand, type, name):
      5..384     +  enhancer       CMV enhancer: human cytomegalovirus immediate early enhancer
    386..661     +  promoter       chicken β-actin promoter: No description available
    662..1682    +  intron         chimeric intron: chimera between introns from chicken β-actin and rabbit β-globin
   1680..1736    +  CDS            HBB (fragment): HBB_LEPEU - Experimental evidence at protein level: Swiss-Prot protein existence level 1. Involved in oxygen transport from the lung to the various peripheral tissues. From Lepus europaeus (European hare).
   1746..5588    +  CDS            S: SPIKE_SARS2 - Experimental evidence at protein level: Swiss-Prot protein existence level 1. [Spike glycoprotein]: May down-regulate host tetherin (BST2) by lysosomal degradation, thereby counteracting its antiviral activity. From Severe acute respiratory syndrome coronavirus 2 (2019-nCoV) (SARS-CoV-2).
   5595..5618    +  CDS            FLAG: FLAG® epitope tag, followed by an enterokinase cleavage site
   5711..5766    +  polyA_signal   β-globin poly(A) signal: rabbit β-globin polyadenylation signal (Gil and Proudfoot, 1987)
   6151..6167    -  protein_bind   lac operator: The lac repressor binds to the lac operator to inhibit transcription in E. coli. This inhibition can be relieved by adding lactose or isopropyl-β-D-thiogalactopyranoside (IPTG). lac repressor encoded by lacI
   6175..6205    -  promoter       lac promoter: promoter for the E. coli lac operon
   6220..6241    -  protein_bind   CAP binding site: CAP binding activates transcription in the presence of cAMP. E. coli catabolite activator protein
   6254..6293    -  CDS            lacI (fragment): lac repressor; lacI; The lac repressor binds to the lac operator to inhibit transcription in E. coli. This inhibition can be relieved by adding lactose or isopropyl-β-D-thiogalactopyranoside (IPTG).
   6300..6322    +  promoter       SV40 promoter (fragment): SV40 enhancer and early promoter
   6346..6481    +  rep_origin     SV40 ori: SV40 origin of replication
   6501..6635    +  polyA_signal   SV40 poly(A) signal: SV40 polyadenylation signal
   6637..6691    -  CDS            lacI (fragment): lac repressor; lacI; The lac repressor binds to the lac operator to inhibit transcription in E. coli. This inhibition can be relieved by adding lactose or isopropyl-β-D-thiogalactopyranoside (IPTG).
   6874..7462    -  rep_origin     ori: high-copy-number ColE1/pMB1/pBR322/pUC origin of replication
   7633..8493    -  CDS            AmpR: β-lactamase; bla; confers resistance to ampicillin, carbenicillin, and related antibiotics
   8494..8598    -  promoter       AmpR promoter: bla
>Addgene plasmid #156419 | pCAGGS-SARS2-S-G614 (NC-flag) | addgene full sequence | sequence record 308855 | Addgene NGS Result
GGTCGACATTGATTATTGACTAGTTATTAATAGTAATCAATTACGGGGTCATTAGTTCATAGCCCATATA
TGGAGTTCCGCGTTACATAACTTACGGTAAATGGCCCGCCTGGCTGACCGCCCAACGACCCCCGCCCATT
GACGTCAATAATGACGTATGTTCCCATAGTAACGCCAATAGGGACTTTCCATTGACGTCAATGGGTGGAG
TATTTACGGTAAACTGCCCACTTGGCAGTACATCAAGTGTATCATATGCCAAGTACGCCCCCTATTGACG
TCAATGACGGTAAATGGCCCGCCTGGCATTATGCCCAGTACATGACCTTATGGGACTTTCCTACTTGGCA
GTACATCTACGTATTAGTCATCGCTATTACCATGGTCGAGGTGAGCCCCACGTTCTGCTTCACTCTCCCC
ATCTCCCCCCCCTCCCCACCCCCAATTTTGTATTTATTTATTTTTTAATTATTTTGTGCAGCGATGGGGG
CGGGGGGGGGGGGGGSGCGCGCCRGGSGGGGGGGGGGGGGGSGGGGGGSGGGGSGGGGSGAGGCGGAGAG
GTGCGGCGGCAGCCAATCAGAGCGGCGCGCTCCGAAAGTTTCCTTTTATGGCGAGGCGGCGGCGGCGGCG
GCCCTATAAAAAGCGAAGCGCGCGGCGGGCGGGAGTCGCTGCGCGCTGCCTTCGCCCCGTGCCCCGCTCC
GCCGCCGCCTCGCGCCGCCCGCCCCGGCTCTGACTGACCGCGTTACTCCCACAGGTGAGCGGGCGGGACG
GCCCTTCTCCTCCGGGCTGTAATTAGCGCTTGGTTTAATGACGGCTTGTTTCTTTTCTGTGGCTGCGTGA
AAGCCTTGAGGGGCTCCGGGAGGGCCCTTTGTGCGGGGGGAGCGGCTCGGGGGGTGCGTGCGTGTGTGTG
TGCGTGGGGAGCGCCGCGTGCGGCTCCGCGCTGCCCGGCGGCTGTGAGCGCTGCGGGCGCGGCGCGGGGC
TTTGTGCGCTCCGCAGTGTGCGCGAGGGGAGCGCGGCCGGGGGCGGTGCCCCGCGGTGCGGGGGGGGCTG
CGAGGGGAACAAAGGCTGCGTGCGGGGTGTGTGCGTGGGGGGGTGAGCAGGGGGTGTGGGCGCGTCGGTC
GGGCTGCAACCCCCCCTGCACCCCCCTCCCCGAGTTGCTGAGCACGGCCCGGCTTCGGGTGCGGGGCTCC
GTACGGGGCGTGGCGCGGGGCTCGCCGTGCCGGGCGGGGGGTGGCGGCAGGTGGGGGTGCCGGGCGGGGC
GGGGCCGCCTCGGGCCGGGGRGGGCTCGGGGGAGGGGCGCGGCGGCCCCCGGAGCGCCGGCGGCTGTCGA
GGCGCGGCGAGCCGCAGCCATTGCCTTTTATGGTAATCGTGCGAGAGGGCGCAGGGACTTCCTTTGTCCC
AAATCTGTGCGGAGCCGAAATCTGGGAGGCGCCGCCGCACCCCCTCTAGCGGGCGCGGGGCGAAGCGGTG
CGGCGCCGGCAGGAAGGAAATGGGCGGGGAGGGCCTTCGTGCGTCGCCGCGCCGCCGTCCCCTTCTCCCT
CTCCAGCCTCGGGGCTGTCCGCGGGGGGACGGCTGCCTTCGGGGGGGACGGGGCAGGGCGGGGTTCGGCT
TCTGGCGTGTGACCGGCGGCTCTAGCTAGAGCCTCTGCTAACCATGTTCATGCCTTCTTCTTTTTCCTAC
AGCTCCTGGGCAACGTGCTGGTTATTGTGCTGTCTCATCATTTTGGCAAAGAATTCGCCGCCACCATGTT
TGTGTTCCTGGTCCTGCTCCCACTGGTTTCCAGCCAATGTGATTACAAGGATGACGATGACAAGGTTAAC
CTCACAACCCGCACCCAGCTGCCTCCCGCCTATACCAACAGTTTTACTCGGGGAGTGTATTACCCTGACA
AAGTTTTCAGGAGCTCAGTTCTGCACTCAACCCAGGATCTCTTTCTGCCTTTTTTTTCCAACGTGACTTG
GTTCCATGCAATTCACGTTTCCGGGACCAACGGCACCAAAAGGTTCGATAACCCCGTGCTGCCCTTTAAC
GACGGCGTCTATTTCGCAAGCACTGAGAAAAGCAATATCATCAGGGGCTGGATTTTTGGGACAACCTTGG
ATAGCAAGACCCAGTCACTGCTGATCGTTAATAATGCAACCAATGTGGTGATCAAAGTGTGCGAATTTCA
GTTTTGCAATGACCCCTTTCTGGGCGTCTACTATCATAAAAACAATAAATCTTGGATGGAGTCTGAGTTT
AGGGTGTATTCTAGCGCGAATAATTGTACCTTTGAATATGTATCACAACCATTTCTCATGGATCTCGAAG
GCAAACAAGGCAATTTCAAAAACTTGAGAGAGTTCGTCTTCAAAAACATCGATGGATATTTTAAAATATA
CAGCAAACATACCCCAATAAACCTGGTCCGCGACCTCCCTCAGGGTTTCAGCGCCCTCGAGCCTCTCGTC
GATCTTCCTATCGGGATCAACATCACAAGATTTCAAACCTTGCTGGCTCTTCATCGATCCTACCTGACCC
CTGGCGATTCCTCTTCCGGGTGGACCGCCGGCGCCGCTGCCTATTATGTGGGGTATCTGCAACCTCGCAC
GTTTCTCCTCAAGTATAATGAGAATGGAACTATCACCGATGCGGTAGACTGTGCGTTGGACCCACTCTCT
GAGACCAAGTGCACTTTGAAGTCCTTTACCGTTGAAAAGGGGATCTATCAGACATCCAATTTTAGAGTCC
AACCCACGGAATCCATCGTTCGGTTCCCCAATATCACAAATCTCTGCCCTTTCGGAGAGGTATTCAACGC
AACTCGCTTCGCTTCTGTGTATGCGTGGAACAGAAAACGCATCTCCAACTGCGTCGCTGATTACTCTGTT
CTGTATAACTCCGCCTCCTTTAGCACCTTCAAGTGTTACGGCGTCAGCCCCACAAAGCTCAACGACTTGT
GTTTCACTAACGTCTACGCCGACTCCTTCGTGATCCGGGGGGACGAAGTTCGGCAGATTGCGCCTGGACA
GACTGGTAAAATCGCTGACTATAACTATAAGCTCCCAGATGACTTTACCGGCTGTGTGATTGCTTGGAAC
TCTAATAATCTCGACAGCAAAGTTGGAGGCAACTATAATTATCTCTACCGGTTGTTTCGGAAGAGCAATC
TCAAGCCATTCGAGAGAGACATAAGCACGGAGATCTACCAAGCCGGCTCCACTCCATGCAATGGGGTTGA
AGGCTTTAATTGTTATTTTCCCCTCCAATCCTATGGTTTTCAACCGACTAATGGAGTCGGGTATCAACCC
TACAGGGTTGTCGTCTTGAGCTTCGAGCTCTTGCACGCTCCTGCTACGGTGTGTGGTCCGAAAAAATCAA
CAAACCTCGTCAAAAACAAATGTGTGAATTTTAACTTTAACGGACTGACTGGCACCGGGGTGCTGACTGA
GAGCAATAAGAAGTTTCTTCCATTTCAACAATTCGGTCGGGATATCGCGGACACCACTGATGCTGTGCGC
GATCCGCAAACCTTGGAGATCTTGGACATAACTCCGTGCAGCTTCGGAGGCGTCTCTGTTATCACCCCTG
GAACGAATACATCTAACCAAGTTGCGGTCCTTTATCAGGGTGTTAATTGCACAGAAGTACCCGTCGCGAT
ACATGCGGATCAGCTGACCCCTACTTGGCGGGTCTACTCAACCGGCTCTAATGTGTTTCAAACTCGGGCG
GGATGTTTGATCGGAGCTGAGCACGTGAATAACTCTTATGAATGCGATATACCAATCGGCGCAGGGATTT
GCGCATCTTACCAAACCCAAACCAACTCTCCTCGGCGGGCTCGCTCCGTCGCATCCCAATCCATTATCGC
CTATACCATGAGTCTCGGAGCTGAGAACTCTGTCGCTTACAGCAACAATTCTATAGCCATCCCAACCAAC
TTCACGATTAGCGTTACAACAGAGATACTCCCCGTCAGCATGACGAAAACTTCCGTTGATTGTACGATGT
ATATCTGTGGGGATTCTACAGAGTGTAGCAATCTGCTGTTGCAGTATGGCTCCTTCTGTACCCAATTGAA
TCGGGCACTCACCGGCATCGCTGTGGAACAAGACAAAAATACGCAAGAAGTTTTCGCACAGGTGAAGCAA
ATCTACAAGACGCCTCCAATCAAAGACTTTGGCGGATTCAATTTTTCTCAGATTCTGCCTGATCCCTCAA
AGCCCAGCAAAAGAAGCTTCATCGAGGACCTGCTCTTCAACAAGGTCACTCTCGCAGATGCCGGGTTCAT
CAAACAATATGGAGATTGCTTGGGCGACATTGCTGCGCGGGATCTTATTTGTGCTCAAAAGTTCAATGGG
CTGACCGTCCTGCCGCCCCTCTTGACCGATGAAATGATTGCTCAATACACCTCCGCGTTGCTCGCGGGAA
CTATCACTTCCGGCTGGACCTTCGGCGCCGGCGCTGCCCTCCAGATACCGTTTGCCATGCAAATGGCCTA
CAGATTCAACGGCATCGGAGTCACACAGAATGTCCTGTACGAAAATCAAAAATTGATAGCCAATCAGTTT
AATTCTGCAATCGGCAAAATACAAGACTCCCTGTCCTCTACTGCCTCCGCACTTGGGAAATTGCAAGACG
TCGTGAACCAAAACGCACAGGCCCTTAACACTCTGGTGAAACAGTTGAGCTCCAACTTCGGCGCTATAAG
CTCCGTCTTGAACGATATACTCTCTCGCCTGGACAAAGTCGAGGCTGAAGTCCAGATCGACAGATTGATA
ACAGGCAGGCTTCAATCCCTGCAAACCTACGTCACGCAGCAGCTGATCAGAGCCGCAGAGATCAGGGCTT
CCGCAAATCTTGCTGCAACAAAAATGTCCGAATGCGTCTTGGGCCAATCAAAGCGCGTCGATTTCTGTGG
AAAGGGCTACCATCTCATGAGCTTTCCCCAAAGCGCCCCGCACGGCGTGGTTTTTCTCCACGTCACCTAC
GTCCCCGCTCAAGAGAAGAACTTTACAACCGCTCCTGCAATTTGCCATGATGGGAAAGCGCACTTTCCTC
GCGAAGGCGTCTTTGTCTCCAATGGCACACATTGGTTTGTTACTCAACGGAACTTTTATGAACCACAAAT
CATTACCACGGACAACACGTTCGTGTCCGGCAACTGTGACGTTGTCATCGGAATTGTTAACAACACGGTT
TACGATCCTCTGCAACCCGAGCTTGACTCCTTTAAGGAAGAACTGGACAAGTACTTCAAAAATCACACCT
CACCGGATGTGGACTTGGGCGATATCTCTGGCATAAATGCGTCAGTCGTGAACATTCAAAAGGAAATTGA
TCGACTCAACGAGGTCGCAAAGAATCTTAATGAATCCCTGATAGATCTGCAGGAGTTGGGGAAGTACGAG
CAGTATATAAAGTGGCCTTGGTATATATGGCTTGGCTTTATCGCCGGCCTCATTGCAATCGTGATGGTCA
CCATCATGCTGTGCTGCATGACCTCATGTTGCTCCTGTCTTAAGGGGTGCTGCTCCTGCGGTTCCTGTTG
CAAATTTGACGAGGACGACAGCGAACCGGTGCTTAAGGGTGTGAAGCTGCATTACACCGGAGGCGATTAC
AAGGATGACGATGACAAGTGACGGCCGCCTGCAGGTTAATTAAGATCTTTTTCCCTCTGCCAAAAATTAT
GGGGACATCATGAAGCCCCTTGAGCATCTGACTTCTGGCTAATAAAGGAAATTTATTTTCATTGCAATAG
TGTGTTGGAATTTTTTGTGTCTCTCACTCGGAAGGACATATGGGAGGGCAAATCATTTAAAACATCAGAA
TGAGTATTTGGTTTAGAGTTTGGCAACATATGCCCATATGCTGGCTGCCATGAACAAAGGTTGGCTATAA
AGAGGTCATCAGTATATGAAACAGCCCCCTGCTGTCCATTCCTTATTCCATAGAAAAGCCTTGACTTGAG
GTTAGATTTTTTTTATATTTTGTTTTGTGTTATTTTTTTCTTTAACATCCCTAAAATTTTCCTTACATGT
TTTACTAGCCAGATTTTTCCTCCTCTCCTGACTACTCCCAGTCATAGCTGTCCCTCTTCTCTTATGGAGA
TCCCTCGACCTGCAGCCCAAGCTTGGCGTAATCATGGTCATAGCTGTTTCCTGTGTGAAATTGTTATCCG
CTCACAATTCCACACAACATACGAGCCGGAAGCATAAAGTGTAAAGCCTGGGGTGCCTAATGAGTGAGCT
AACTCACATTAATTGCGTTGCGCTCACTGCCCGCTTTCCAGTCGGGAAACCTGTCGTGCCAGCGGATCCG
CATCTCAATTAGTCAGCAACCATAGTCCCGCCCCTAACTCCGCCCATCCCGCCCCTAACTCCGCCCAGTT
CCGCCCATTCTCCGCCCCATGGCTGACTAATTTTTTTTATTTATGCAGAGGCCGAGGCCGCCTCGGCCTC
TGAGCTATTCCAGAAGTAGTGAGGAGGCTTTTTTGGAGGCCTAGGCTTTTGCAAAAAGCTAACTTGTTTA
TTGCAGCTTATAATGGTTACAAATAAAGCAATAGCATCACAAATTTCACAAATAAAGCATTTTTTTCACT
GCATTCTAGTTGTGGTTTGTCCAAACTCATCAATGTATCTTATCATGTCTGGATCCGCTGCATTAATGAA
TCGGCCAACGCGCGGGGAGAGGCGGTTTGCGTATTGGGCGCTCTTCCGCTTCCTCGCTCACTGACTCGCT
GCGCTCGGTCGTTCGGCTGCGGCGAGCGGTATCAGCTCACTCAAAGGCGGTAATACGGTTATCCACAGAA
TCAGGGGATAACGCAGGAAAGAACATGTGAGCAAAAGGCCAGCAAAAGGCCAGGAACCGTAAAAAGGCCG
CGTTGCTGGCGTTTTTCCATAGGCTCCGCCCCCCTGACGAGCATCACAAAAATCGACGCTCAAGTCAGAG
GTGGCGAAACCCGACAGGACTATAAAGATACCAGGCGTTTCCCCCTGGAAGCTCCCTCGTGCGCTCTCCT
GTTCCGACCCTGCCGCTTACCGGATACCTGTCCGCCTTTCTCCCTTCGGGAAGCGTGGCGCTTTCTCATA
GCTCACGCTGTAGGTATCTCAGTTCGGTGTAGGTCGTTCGCTCCAAGCTGGGCTGTGTGCACGAACCCCC
CGTTCAGCCCGACCGCTGCGCCTTATCCGGTAACTATCGTCTTGAGTCCAACCCGGTAAGACACGACTTA
TCGCCACTGGCAGCAGCCACTGGTAACAGGATTAGCAGAGCGAGGTATGTAGGCGGTGCTACAGAGTTCT
TGAAGTGGTGGCCTAACTACGGCTACACTAGAAGAACAGTATTTGGTATCTGCGCTCTGCTGAAGCCAGT
TACCTTCGGAAAAAGAGTTGGTAGCTCTTGATCCGGCAAACAAACCACCGCTGGTAGCGGTGGTTTTTTT
GTTTGCAAGCAGCAGATTACGCGCAGAAAAAAAGGATCTCAAGAAGATCCTTTGATCTTTTCTACGGGGT
CTGACGCTCAGTGGAACGAAAACTCACGTTAAGGGATTTTGGTCATGAGATTATCAAAAAGGATCTTCAC
CTAGATCCTTTTAAATTAAAAATGAAGTTTTAAATCAATCTAAAGTATATATGAGTAAACTTGGTCTGAC
AGTTACCAATGCTTAATCAGTGAGGCACCTATCTCAGCGATCTGTCTATTTCGTTCATCCATAGTTGCCT
GACTCCCCGTCGTGTAGATAACTACGATACGGGAGGGCTTACCATCTGGCCCCAGTGCTGCAATGATACC
GCGAGACCCACGCTCACCGGCTCCAGATTTATCAGCAATAAACCAGCCAGCCGGAAGGGCCGAGCGCAGA
AGTGGTCCTGCAACTTTATCCGCCTCCATCCAGTCTATTAATTGTTGCCGGGAAGCTAGAGTAAGTAGTT
CGCCAGTTAATAGTTTGCGCAACGTTGTTGCCATTGCTACAGGCATCGTGGTGTCACGCTCGTCGTTTGG
TATGGCTTCATTCAGCTCCGGTTCCCAACGATCAAGGCGAGTTACATGATCCCCCATGTTGTGCAAAAAA
GCGGTTAGCTCCTTCGGTCCTCCGATCGTTGTCAGAAGTAAGTTGGCCGCAGTGTTATCACTCATGGTTA
TGGCAGCACTGCATAATTCTCTTACTGTCATGCCATCCGTAAGATGCTTTTCTGTGACTGGTGAGTACTC
AACCAAGTCATTCTGAGAATAGTGTATGCGGCGACCGAGTTGCTCTTGCCCGGCGTCAATACGGGATAAT
ACCGCGCCACATAGCAGAACTTTAAAAGTGCTCATCATTGGAAAACGTTCTTCGGGGCGAAAACTCTCAA
GGATCTTACCGCTGTTGAGATCCAGTTCGATGTAACCCACTCGTGCACCCAACTGATCTTCAGCATCTTT
TACTTTCACCAGCGTTTCTGGGTGAGCAAAAACAGGAAGGCAAAATGCCGCAAAAAAGGGAATAAGGGCG
ACACGGAAATGTTGAATACTCATACTCTTCCTTTTTCAATATTATTGAAGCATTTATCAGGGTTATTGTC
TCATGAGCGGATACATATTTGAATGTATTTAGAAAAATAAACAAATAGGGGTTCCGCGCACATTTCCCCG
AAAAGTGCCACCTG
